>Addgene plasmid #180072 | pDON221 ORF3a Q57H | addgene full sequence | sequence record 352134 | Addgene NGS Result
GCGTGAGCTATGAGAAAGCGCCACGCTTCCCGAAGGGAGAAAGGCGGACAGGTATCCGGTAAGCGGCAGG
GTCGGAACAGGAGAGCGCACGAGGGAGCTTCCAGGGGGAAACGCCTGGTATCTTTATAGTCCTGTCGGGT
TTCGCCACCTCTGACTTGAGCGTCGATTTTTGTGATGCTCGTCAGGGGGGCGGAGCCTATGGAAAAACGC
CAGCAACGCGGCCTTTTTACGGTTCCTGGCCTTTTGCTGGCCTTTTGCTCACATGTTCTTTCCTGCGTTA
TCCCCTGATTCTGTGGATAACCGTATTACCGCCTTTGAGTGAGCTGATACCGCTCGCCGCAGCCGAACGA
CCGAGCGCAGCGAGTCAGTGAGCGAGGAAGCGGAAGAGCGCCCAATACGCAAACCGCCTCTCCCCGCGCG
TTGGCCGATTCATTAATGCAGCTGGCACGACAGGTTTCCCGACTGGAAAGCGGGCAGTGAGCGCAACGCA
ATTAATACGCGTACCGCTAGCCAGGAAGAGTTTGTAGAAACGCAAAAAGGCCATCCGTCAGGATGGCCTT
CTGCTTAGTTTGATGCCTGGCAGTTTATGGCGGGCGTCCTGCCCGCCACCCTCCGGGCCGTTGCTTCACA
ACGTTCAAATCCGCTCCCGGCGGATTTGTCCTACTCAGGAGAGCGTTCACCGACAAACAACAGATAAAAC
GAAAGGCCCAGTCTTCCGACTGAGCCTTTCGTTTTATTTGATGCCTGGCAGTTCCCTACTCTCGCGTTAA
CGCTAGCATGGATGTTTTCCCAGTCACGACGTTGTAAAACGACGGCCAGTCTTAAGCTCGGGCCCCAAAT
AATGATTTTATTTTGACTGATAGTGACCTGTTCGTTGCAACAAATTGATGAGCAATGCTTTTTTATAATG
CCAACTTTGTACAAAAAAGCAGGCTCCACCATGGACCTTTTTATGAGAATCTTTACCATCGGGACTGTCA
CACTGAAACAGGGAGAAATTAAGGACGCGACCCCGAGTGACTTTGTGAGGGCCACTGCTACAATTCCCAT
CCAAGCCTCTCTTCCATTCGGCTGGCTCATAGTGGGTGTGGCACTGCTCGCGGTATTCCACTCAGCGTCT
AAGATCATAACGCTGAAGAAGAGATGGCAGTTGGCTCTCAGCAAAGGTGTTCATTTCGTCTGTAACCTGC
TTCTTCTTTTCGTCACTGTCTATTCTCACTTGCTCTTGGTTGCAGCCGGGCTGGAAGCCCCGTTTCTGTA
TCTGTACGCGCTCGTTTACTTCCTCCAGAGCATAAATTTCGTACGAATTATTATGAGACTCTGGTTGTGC
TGGAAGTGTCGGAGCAAGAATCCTCTCTTGTATGACGCCAATTACTTCCTTTGTTGGCACACTAATTGTT
ATGATTACTGCATACCTTACAATAGCGTTACCTCATCCATAGTAATCACCTCCGGTGACGGAACAACGTC
ACCAATCTCCGAGCATGATTACCAGATTGGAGGCTATACGGAAAAATGGGAGAGTGGTGTCAAGGACTGT
GTGGTGCTGCATAGCTATTTCACAAGCGATTATTATCAACTGTACAGTACACAGTTGTCCACGGATACCG
GGGTCGAGCATGTCACATTTTTTATTTATAACAAGATCGTTGATGAGCCAGAGGAGCATGTGCAGATCCA
CACGATAGATGGAAGCTCCGGTGTAGTGAATCCAGTCATGGAACCGATCTATGACGAGCCCACCACGACC
ACATCTGTGCCCCTGGACCCAGCTTTCTTGTACAAAGTTGGCATTATAAGAAAGCATTGCTTATCAATTT
GTTGCAACGAACAGGTCACTATCAGTCAAAATAAAATCATTATTTGCCATCCAGCTGATATCCCCTATAG
TGAGTCGTATTACATGGTCATAGCTGTTTCCTGGCAGCTCTGGCCCGTGTCTCAAAATCTCTGATGTTAC
ATTGCACAAGATAAAAATATATCATCATGAACAATAAAACTGTCTGCTTACATAAACAGTAATACAAGGG
GTGTTATGAGCCATATTCAACGGGAAACGTCGAGGCCGCGATTAAATTCCAACATGGATGCTGATTTATA
TGGGTATAAATGGGCTCGCGATAATGTCGGGCAATCAGGTGCGACAATCTATCGCTTGTATGGGAAGCCC
GATGCGCCAGAGTTGTTTCTGAAACATGGCAAAGGTAGCGTTGCCAATGATGTTACAGATGAGATGGTCA
GACTAAACTGGCTGACGGAATTTATGCCTCTTCCGACCATCAAGCATTTTATCCGTACTCCTGATGATGC
ATGGTTACTCACCACTGCGATCCCCGGAAAAACAGCATTCCAGGTATTAGAAGAATATCCTGATTCAGGT
GAAAATATTGTTGATGCGCTGGCAGTGTTCCTGCGCCGGTTGCATTCGATTCCTGTTTGTAATTGTCCTT
TTAACAGCGATCGCGTATTTCGTCTCGCTCAGGCGCAATCACGAATGAATAACGGTTTGGTTGATGCGAG
TGATTTTGATGACGAGCGTAATGGCTGGCCTGTTGAACAAGTCTGGAAAGAAATGCATAAACTTTTGCCA
TTCTCACCGGATTCAGTCGTCACTCATGGTGATTTCTCACTTGATAACCTTATTTTTGACGAGGGGAAAT
TAATAGGTTGTATTGATGTTGGACGAGTCGGAATCGCAGACCGATACCAGGATCTTGCCATCCTATGGAA
CTGCCTCGGTGAGTTTTCTCCTTCATTACAGAAACGGCTTTTTCAAAAATATGGTATTGATAATCCTGAT
ATGAATAAATTGCAGTTTCATTTGATGCTCGATGAGTTTTTCTAATCAGAATTGGTTAATTGGTTGTAAC
ACTGGCAGAGCATTACGCTGACTTGACGGGACGGCGCAAGCTCATGACCAAAATCCCTTAACGTGAGTTA
CGCGTCGTTCCACTGAGCGTCAGACCCCGTAGAAAAGATCAAAGGATCTTCTTGAGATCCTTTTTTTCTG
CGCGTAATCTGCTGCTTGCAAACAAAAAAACCACCGCTACCAGCGGTGGTTTGTTTGCCGGATCAAGAGC
TACCAACTCTTTTTCCGAAGGTAACTGGCTTCAGCAGAGCGCAGATACCAAATACTGTTCTTCTAGTGTA
GCCGTAGTTAGGCCACCACTTCAAGAACTCTGTAGCACCGCCTACATACCTCGCTCTGCTAATCCTGTTA
CCAGTGGCTGCTGCCAGTGGCGATAAGTCGTGTCTTACCGGGTTGGACTCAAGACGATAGTTACCGGATA
AGGCGCAGCGGTCGGGCTGAACGGGGGGTTCGTGCACACAGCCCAGCTTGGAGCGAACGACCTACACCGA
ACTGAGATACCTACA
Features (pLannotate 1.2.2; 10 found; start..end, strand, type, name):
    388..480     +  CDS            lacI (fragment): lac repressor; lacI; The lac repressor binds to the lac operator to inhibit transcription in E. coli. This inhibition can be relieved by adding lactose or isopropyl-β-D-thiogalactopyranoside (IPTG).
    535..562     -  terminator     rrnB T2 terminator: transcription terminator T2 from the E. coli rrnB gene
    694..737     +  terminator     rrnB T1 terminator: Escherichia coli rrnB; transcription terminator T1 from the E. coli rrnB gene
    784..820     -  CDS            lacZα (fragment): LacZα fragment of β-galactosidase; lacZ fragment
    836..935     +  protein_bind   attL1: mutant version of attL; recombination site for the Gateway® LR reaction LR Clonase™
    941..1765    +  CDS            AP3A_SARS2: Experimental evidence at protein level: Swiss-Prot protein existence level 1. Plays a role in virus egress via lysosomal trafficking (PubMed:33157038, PubMed:33422265). Forms homotetrameric ion channels (viroporin) localized at endosomes and lysosomes, that may induce deacidification of lysosomes thereby allowing safe virion egress through lysosomal trafficking (By similarity) (PubMed:33157038, PubMed:33422265). Also blocks formation of autolysosomes through binding and sequestering host TMUB1/HOPS on late endosomes. This prevents fusion of autophagosomes with lysosomes, disrupting autophagy a
   1767..1866    -  protein_bind   attL2: mutant version of attL; recombination site for the Gateway® LR reaction LR Clonase™
   1884..1902    -  promoter       T7 promoter: promoter for bacteriophage T7 RNA polymerase
   2036..2845    +  CDS            KanR: aminoglycoside phosphotransferase; aph(3')-Ia; confers resistance to kanamycin in bacteria or G418 (Geneticin®) in eukaryotes
   2992..205     +  rep_origin     ori (across the origin): high-copy-number ColE1/pMB1/pBR322/pUC origin of replication
