[The description below was written by a language model from this plasmid's Addgene catalogue record and pLannotate feature annotations shown in this document.]
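Description:
pDON221 ORF3a Q57H is a Gateway entry clone carrying the SARS-CoV-2 accessory protein ORF3a with the Q57H substitution. The catalogue lists the vector type as mammalian expression, but the sequenced 3,375-nt plasmid has the layout of a pDONR221-derived entry vector. The ORF3a coding sequence sits between attL1 and attL2 recombination sites, and no mammalian promoter or polyadenylation signal is annotated. The rrnB T1 and T2 terminators lie upstream of the cassette and insulate the insert from read-through transcription in E. coli. A T7 promoter lies just beyond attL2, on the opposite strand and pointing back toward the insert. Short lacI and lacZα fragments are backbone remnants. The plasmid is propagated in E. coli through a high-copy ColE1/pUC-type origin and selected with kanamycin through the KanR aminoglycoside phosphotransferase gene.

The record also lists a C-terminal MAC-tag on the insert, but the feature table shows no tag. The ORF3a reading frame ends immediately before attL2, leaving no room for a tag within the entry clone. A likely explanation, which the record does not state, is that the tag is supplied by a MAC-tag destination vector after an LR Clonase reaction moves the ORF into an expression context. ORF3a is annotated as a viroporin that forms homotetrameric ion channels at endosomes and lysosomes, is implicated in virion egress through lysosomal trafficking, and blocks autolysosome formation. The stated purpose is simply a SARS-CoV-2 protein mutation. The construct therefore serves as a shuttle source of the Q57H variant for making tagged expression constructs, in keeping with the associated work on virus–host protein interactions.
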