Addgene plasmid #180072: pDON221 ORF3a Q57H
Purpose: Sars-CoV-2 protein mutation
Depositing lab: Markku Varjosalo. Depositing organization: University of Helsinki, Institute of Biotechnology. Publication: SARS-CoV-2-host proteome interactions for antiviral drug discovery. Liu X, Huuskonen S, Laitinen T, Redchuk T, Bogacheva M, Salokas K, Pohner I, Ohman T, Tonduru AK, Hassinen A, Gawriyski L, Keskitalo S, Vartiainen MK, Pietiainen V, Poso A, Varjosalo M. Mol Syst Biol. 2021 Nov;17(11):e10396. doi: 10.15252/msb.202110396. PubMed 34709727.
Backbone
  Vector backbone: pDON221
  Vector type: Mammalian Expression
Growth in bacteria
  Bacterial resistance: Kanamycin, 50 μg/mL
  Growth temperature: 37°C
  Growth strain: DH5alpha
  Copy number: High Copy
Gene/Insert
  Gene/Insert name: SARS-CoV-2 ORF3a Q57H
  Species: SARS-CoV-2
  Mutation: ORF3a Q57H
  Entrez Gene: ORF3a (a.k.a. GU280_gp03)
  Tag / fusion protein: MAC-tag (C terminal on insert)
  Cloning method: Gateway Cloning
Terms and licenses: Academic/Nonprofit Terms; Industry Terms
How to cite: pDON221 ORF3a Q57H was a gift from Markku Varjosalo (Addgene plasmid # 180072 ; http://n2t.net/addgene:180072 ; RRID:Addgene_180072)
